>Addgene plasmid #40762 | psiCheck2 3xUTR | depositor partial sequence | sequence record 69458 | target site
CTAGAGGCATTTCATTATAGCTATGGCATTTCATTATAGCTATGGCATTTCATTATAGCTATGGGCC
