>Addgene plasmid #40762 | psiCheck2 3xUTR | addgene partial sequence | sequence record 70978 | chim-int-F 5'-TCTTACTGACATCCACTTTGCC-3'
CATTACAGCTCTTAAGGCTAGAGTACTTAATACGACTCACTATAGGCTAGCCACCATGACTTCGAAAGTT
TATGATCCAGAACAAAGGAAACGGATGATAACTGGTCCGCAGTGGTGGGCCAGATGTAAACAAATGAATG
TTCTTGATTCATTTATTAATTATTATGATTCAGAAAAACATGCAGAAAATGCTGTTATTTTTTTACATGG
TAACGCGGCCTCTTCTTATTTATGGCGACATGTTGTGCCACATATTGAGCCAGTAGCGCGGTGTATTATA
CCAGACCTTATTGGTATGGGCAAATCAGGCAAATCTGGTAATGGTTCTTATAGGTTACTTGATCATTACA
AATATCTTACTGCATGGTTTGAACTTCTTAATTTACCAAAGAAGATCATTTTTGTCGGCCATGATTGGGG
TGCTTGTTTGGCATTTCATTACTCCTATGAGCATCAAGATAAGATCAAAGCAATAGTTCACGCTGAAAGT
GTAGTAGATGTGATTGAATCATGGGATGAATGGCCTGATATTGAAGAAGATATTGCGTTGATCAAATCTG
AAGAAGGAGAAAAAATGGTTTTGGAGAATAACTTCTTCGTGGAAACCATGTTGCCATCAAAAATCATGAG
AAAGTTAGAACCAGAAGAATTTGCAGCATATCTTGAACCATTCAAAGAGAAAGGTGAAGTTCGTCGTCCA
ACATTATCATGGCCTCGTGAAATCCCGTTAGTAAAAGGTGGTAAACCTGACGTTGTACAAATTGTTAGGA
ATTATAATGCTTATCTACGTGCAAGTGATGATTTACCAAAAATGTTTATTGAATCGGACCCAGGATTCTT
TTCCAATGCTATTGTTGAAGGTGCCAAGAAGTTTCCTAATACTGAATTTGTCAAAGTAAAAGGTCTTCAT
TTTTCGCAAGAAGATGCACCTGATGAAATGGGAAAATATATCAAATCGTTCGTTGAGCGAGTTCTCAAAA
ATGAACAATAATTCTAGAGGCATTTCATTATAGCTATGGC
