>Addgene plasmid #40762 | psiCheck2 3xUTR | addgene partial sequence | sequence record 71880 | psiCHECK2-R 5'-CGAGGTCCGAAGACTCATTT-3'
GATGTAATGAAAATAAAGATATTTTATTGCGGCCAGCGGCCGCTCTAGGGCCCATAGCTATAATGAAATG
CCATAGCTATAATGAAATGCCATAGCTATAATGAAATGCCTCTAGAATTATTGTTCATTTTTGAGAACTC
GCTCAACGAACGATTTGATATATTTTCCCATTTCATCAGGTGCATCTTCTTGCGAAAAATGAAGACCTTT
TACTTTGACAAATTCAGTATTAGGAAACTTCTTGGCACCTTCAACAATAGCATTGGAAAAGAATCCTGGG
TCCGATTCAATAAACATTTTTGGTAAATCATCACTTGCACGTAGATAAGCATTATAATTCCTAACAATTT
GTACAACGTCAGGTTTACCACCTTTTACTAACGGGATTTCACGAGGCCATGATAATGTTGGACGACGAAC
TTCACCTTTCTCTTTGAATGGTTCAAGATATGCTGCAAATTCTTCTGGTTCTAACTTTCTCATGATTTTT
GATGGCAACATGGTTTCCACGAAGAAGTTATTCTCCAAAACCATTTTTTCTCCTTCTTCAGATTTGATCA
ACGCAATATCTTCTTCAATATCAGGCCATTCATCCCATGATTCAATCACATCTACTACACTTTCAGCGTG
AACTATTGCTTTGATCTTATCTTGATGCTCATAGGAGTAATGAAATGCCAAACAAGCACCCCAATCATGG
CCGACAAAAATGATCTTCTTTGGTAAATTAAGAAGTTCAAACCATGCAGTAAGATATTTGTAATGATCAA
GTAACCTATAAGAACCATTACCAGATTTGCCTGATTTGCCCATACCAATAAGGTCTGGTATAATACACCG
CGCTACTGGCTCAATATGTGGCACAACATGTCGCCATAAATAAGAAGAGGCCGCGTTACCATG
