[The description below was written by a language model from this plasmid's Addgene catalogue record.]
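Description:
psiCheck2 3xUTR is a dual-luciferase reporter plasmid built on the commercial psiCheck2 backbone (recorded as 6273 bp without insert) for use in transfected mammalian cells. It is propagated in E. coli as a high-copy plasmid under ampicillin selection. The record does not include a feature table, so the origin of replication and the exact arrangement of regulatory elements are not itemised beyond the catalogue fields.

The insert consists of three copies of the CXCR4 small RNA target site, cloned by restriction digestion between NheI and NotI sites, both of which are retained. The name and the stated purpose indicate that these sites sit in the 3′ untranslated region of the Renilla luciferase transcript, with the luciferase coding sequence lying upstream on the backbone. When a matching small RNA is loaded into an Argonaute protein, binding to the sites represses the Renilla message, and the drop in Renilla activity gives a quantitative readout of silencing. The plasmid also carries a separate firefly luciferase cassette that lacks the target sites and serves as an intraplasmid normalisation control, so Renilla signal can be expressed relative to firefly signal without co-transfecting a second plasmid. The promoter field lists TK/SV40, consistent with two independent expression cassettes, although the record does not say which promoter drives which luciferase.

The associated work concerns how Argonaute identity and pairing geometry affect cooperativity in mammalian RNA silencing. This suggests the three-site reporter is meant for examining repression through multiple target sites, though the record does not describe any companion constructs with other site numbers.
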