Addgene plasmid #40762: psiCheck2 3xUTR
Purpose: Renilla luciferase reporter containing siRNA target sites
Depositing lab: Phillip Zamore. Depositing organization: University of Massachusetts, Worcester. Publication: Argonaute protein identity and pairing geometry determine cooperativity in mammalian RNA silencing. Broderick JA, Salomon WE, Ryder SP, Aronin N, Zamore PD. RNA. 2011 Oct;17(10):1858-69. Epub 2011 Aug 30. 10.1261/rna.2778911 PubMed 21878547.
Backbone
  Vector backbone: psiCheck2
  Backbone manufacturer: Promega
  Backbone size w/o insert (bp): 6273
  Vector type: Luciferase
Growth in bacteria
  Bacterial resistance: Ampicillin, 100 μg/mL
  Growth temperature: 37°C
  Growth strain: Top10
  Copy number: High Copy
Gene/Insert
  Gene/Insert name: 3 copies of the CXCR4 small RNA target site
  Promoter: TK/SV40
  Tag / fusion protein: luciferase (N terminal on backbone)
  Cloning method: Restriction Enzyme; 5′ cloning site NheI (not destroyed); 3′ cloning site NotI (not destroyed)
  Sequencing primers: 5′ CCAATGCTATTGTTGAAGGTGCCAAG; 3′ TCAGACAAACCCTAACCACCGC
Terms and licenses: Academic/Nonprofit Terms; Industry Terms: Not Available to Industry
Depositor comments: This plasmid also contains a firefly reporter cassette that has been specifically designed to be an intraplasmid transfection normalization reporter.
How to cite: psiCheck2 3xUTR was a gift from Phillip Zamore (Addgene plasmid # 40762 ; http://n2t.net/addgene:40762 ; RRID:Addgene_40762)
